Addgene plasmid #205765: pLentiCMV Puro DEST ERKKTRrsFastLime
Purpose: Expression of ERK KTR rsFastLime under CMV promoter (With Puromycin Resistance)
Depositing lab: Edward Boyden. Depositing organization: Massachusetts Institute of Technology. Publication: Temporally multiplexed imaging of dynamic signaling networks in living cells. Qian Y, Celiker OT, Wang Z, Guner-Ataman B, Boyden ES. Cell. 2023 Dec 7;186(25):5656-5672.e21. doi: 10.1016/j.cell.2023.11.010. Epub 2023 Nov 28. PubMed 38029746.
Backbone
  Vector backbone: pLenti CMV Puro DEST (w118-1)
  Vector type: Mammalian Expression, Lentiviral
Growth in bacteria
  Bacterial resistance: Ampicillin, 100 μg/mL
  Growth temperature: 37°C
  Growth strain: NEB Stable
  Copy number: High Copy
Gene/Insert
  Gene/Insert name: ERK KTR rsFastLime
  Species: Synthetic
  Insert size (bp): 927
  Mutation: wt
  Cloning method: Restriction Enzyme; 5′ cloning site Unknown (unknown if destroyed); 3′ cloning site Unknown (unknown if destroyed)
Terms and licenses: Academic/Nonprofit Terms; Industry Terms: Not Available to Industry
Depositor comments: Please visit https://www.biorxiv.org/content/10.1101/2022.08.22.504781v1.full for bioRxiv preprint.
How to cite: pLentiCMV Puro DEST ERKKTRrsFastLime was a gift from Edward Boyden (Addgene plasmid # 205765 ; http://n2t.net/addgene:205765 ; RRID:Addgene_205765)
