[The description below was written by a language model from this plasmid's Addgene catalogue record and pLannotate feature annotations shown in this document.]
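Description:
pLentiCMV Puro DEST ERKKTRrsFastLime is a lentiviral mammalian expression plasmid built on the pLenti CMV Puro DEST (w118-1) backbone. In bacteria it is maintained at high copy through a ColE1/pUC-type origin and selected with ampicillin via the bla gene; an f1 origin and remnants of a lac/lacZα cloning region, along with T3 and T7 promoters, are also present in the backbone. The viral portion has a third-generation-style layout: an RSV promoter drives a truncated HIV-1 5' LTR, followed by the Ψ packaging signal with a gag fragment, the Rev response element for Rev-dependent nuclear export of the genomic RNA, and the cPPT/CTS. A second truncated LTR, followed by an SV40 polyadenylation signal and SV40 origin, closes the transfer cassette.

The payload is a 927 bp synthetic insert, ERK KTR rsFastLime, expressed from the CMV enhancer/promoter and flanked by attB1 and attB2 sites, the Gateway recombination sites of this DEST backbone, although the catalogue entry lists restriction enzyme cloning. The annotation detects an Elk1-derived fragment, consistent with the ERK-responsive portion of a kinase translocation reporter, fused to a Dronpa-family photoswitchable green fluorescent protein, consistent with rsFastLime. Reporters of this type generally shift between nucleus and cytoplasm according to kinase activity, so fluorescence localisation reads out ERK signalling in live cells. A WPRE downstream of the insert enhances transcript expression, and a separate PGK promoter drives puromycin N-acetyltransferase for selection of transduced cells. The associated work concerns temporally multiplexed imaging of signalling networks in living cells, where the reversibly switchable fluorophore presumably helps distinguish this reporter from others.
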