Features (pLannotate 1.2.2; 31 found; start..end, strand, type, name):
     27..131     +  promoter       AmpR promoter: bla
    132..992     +  CDS            AmpR: β-lactamase; bla; confers resistance to ampicillin, carbenicillin, and related antibiotics
   1163..1751    +  rep_origin     ori: high-copy-number ColE1/pMB1/pBR322/pUC origin of replication
   1934..2026    +  CDS            lacI (fragment): lac repressor; lacI; The lac repressor binds to the lac operator to inhibit transcription in E. coli. This inhibition can be relieved by adding lactose or isopropyl-β-D-thiogalactopyranoside (IPTG).
   2039..2060    +  protein_bind   CAP binding site: CAP binding activates transcription in the presence of cAMP. E. coli catabolite activator protein
   2075..2105    +  promoter       lac promoter: promoter for the E. coli lac operon
   2113..2129    +  protein_bind   lac operator: The lac repressor binds to the lac operator to inhibit transcription in E. coli. This inhibition can be relieved by adding lactose or isopropyl-β-D-thiogalactopyranoside (IPTG). lac repressor encoded by lacI
   2174..2192    +  promoter       T3 promoter: promoter for bacteriophage T3 RNA polymerase
   2220..2446    +  promoter       RSV promoter: Rous sarcoma virus enhancer/promoter
   2447..2627    +  LTR            5' LTR (truncated): truncated 5' long terminal repeat (LTR) from HIV-1
   2674..2799    +  misc_feature   HIV-1 Ψ: packaging signal of human immunodeficiency virus type 1
   2783..3146    +  CDS            HIV-1 gag (fragment): gag protein from human immunodeficiency virus 1; gag
   3292..3525    +  misc_feature   RRE: The Rev response element (RRE) of HIV-1 allows for Rev-dependent mRNA export from the nucleus to the cytoplasm.
   3902..4002    +  CDS            Rev (fragment): human immunodeficiency virus 1 (HIV-1) Rev protein; rev; enhances nuclear export of unspliced and incompletely spliced viral mRNAs
   4021..4137    +  misc_feature   cPPT/CTS: central polypurine tract and central termination sequence of HIV-1
   4160..4463    +  enhancer       CMV enhancer: human cytomegalovirus immediate early enhancer
   4464..4667    +  promoter       CMV promoter: human cytomegalovirus (CMV) immediate early promoter
   4772..4796    +  protein_bind   attB1: mutant version of attB; recombination site for the Gateway® BP reaction BP Clonase™
   4805..5086    +  CDS            Elk1 (fragment): ELK1_MOUSE - Experimental evidence at protein level: Swiss-Prot protein existence level 1. Transcription factor that binds to purine-rich DNA sequences. Forms a ternary complex with SRF and the ETS and SRF motifs of the serum response element (SRE) on the promoter region of immediate early genes such as FOS and IER2 (By similarity). Induces target gene transcription upon JNK-signaling pathway stimulation (By similarity). From Mus musculus (Mouse).
   5054..5730    +  CDS            Dronpa-Green1 (fragment): monomeric photoswitchable Dronpa-Green1 fluorescent protein
   5755..5779    -  protein_bind   attB2: mutant version of attB; recombination site for the Gateway® BP reaction BP Clonase™
   5810..6398    +  misc_feature   WPRE: woodchuck hepatitis virus posttranscriptional regulatory element
   6412..6911    +  promoter       PGK promoter: mouse phosphoglycerate kinase 1 promoter
   6932..7531    +  CDS            PuroR: puromycin N-acetyltransferase; pac from Streptomyces alboniger; confers resistance to puromycin
   7599..7736    +  CDS            nef (fragment): NEF_HV1LA - Experimental evidence at protein level: Swiss-Prot protein existence level 1. Extracellular Nef protein targets CD4(+) T-lymphocytes for apoptosis by interacting with CXCR4 surface receptors. From Human immunodeficiency virus type 1 group M subtype B (isolate Lai) (HIV-1).
   7722..7902    +  LTR            5' LTR (truncated): truncated 5' long terminal repeat (LTR) from HIV-1
   7974..8095    +  polyA_signal   SV40 poly(A) signal: SV40 polyadenylation signal
   8135..8270    +  rep_origin     SV40 ori: SV40 origin of replication
   8291..8309    -  promoter       T7 promoter: promoter for bacteriophage T7 RNA polymerase
   8317..8472    +  CDS            lacZα (fragment): LacZα fragment of β-galactosidase; lacZ fragment
   8477..8905    +  rep_origin     f1 ori (sequence partly withheld): f1 bacteriophage origin of replication; arrow indicates direction of (+) strand synthesis
>Addgene plasmid #205765 | pLentiCMV Puro DEST ERKKTRrsFastLime | addgene full sequence | sequence record 459159 | Addgene NGS Result
TAGGTGGCACTTTTCGGGGAAATGTGCGCGGAACCCCTATTTGTTTATTTTTCTAAATACATTCAAATAT
GTATCCGCTCATGAGACAATAACCCTGATAAATGCTTCAATAATATTGAAAAAGGAAGAGTATGAGTATT
CAACATTTCCGTGTCGCCCTTATTCCCTTTTTTGCGGCATTTTGCCTTCCTGTTTTTGCTCACCCAGAAA
CGCTGGTGAAAGTAAAAGATGCTGAAGATCAGTTGGGTGCACGAGTGGGTTACATCGAACTGGATCTCAA
CAGCGGTAAGATCCTTGAGAGTTTTCGCCCCGAAGAACGTTTTCCAATGATGAGCACTTTTAAAGTTCTG
CTATGTGGCGCGGTATTATCCCGTATTGACGCCGGGCAAGAGCAACTCGGTCGCCGCATACACTATTCTC
AGAATGACTTGGTTGAGTACTCACCAGTCACAGAAAAGCATCTTACGGATGGCATGACAGTAAGAGAATT
ATGCAGTGCTGCCATAACCATGAGTGATAACACTGCGGCCAACTTACTTCTGACAACGATCGGAGGACCG
AAGGAGCTAACCGCTTTTTTGCACAACATGGGGGATCATGTAACTCGCCTTGATCGTTGGGAACCGGAGC
TGAATGAAGCCATACCAAACGACGAGCGTGACACCACGATGCCTGTAGCAATGGCAACAACGTTGCGCAA
ACTATTAACTGGCGAACTACTTACTCTAGCTTCCCGGCAACAATTAATAGACTGGATGGAGGCGGATAAA
GTTGCAGGACCACTTCTGCGCTCGGCCCTTCCGGCTGGCTGGTTTATTGCTGATAAATCTGGAGCCGGTG
AGCGTGGGTCTCGCGGTATCATTGCAGCACTGGGGCCAGATGGTAAGCCCTCCCGTATCGTAGTTATCTA
CACGACGGGGAGTCAGGCAACTATGGATGAACGAAATAGACAGATCGCTGAGATAGGTGCCTCACTGATT
AAGCATTGGTAACTGTCAGACCAAGTTTACTCATATATACTTTAGATTGATTTAAAACTTCATTTTTAAT
TTAAAAGGATCTAGGTGAAGATCCTTTTTGATAATCTCATGACCAAAATCCCTTAACGTGAGTTTTCGTT
CCACTGAGCGTCAGACCCCGTAGAAAAGATCAAAGGATCTTCTTGAGATCCTTTTTTTCTGCGCGTAATC
TGCTGCTTGCAAACAAAAAAACCACCGCTACCAGCGGTGGTTTGTTTGCCGGATCAAGAGCTACCAACTC
TTTTTCCGAAGGTAACTGGCTTCAGCAGAGCGCAGATACCAAATACTGTTCTTCTAGTGTAGCCGTAGTT
AGGCCACCACTTCAAGAACTCTGTAGCACCGCCTACATACCTCGCTCTGCTAATCCTGTTACCAGTGGCT
GCTGCCAGTGGCGATAAGTCGTGTCTTACCGGGTTGGACTCAAGACGATAGTTACCGGATAAGGCGCAGC
GGTCGGGCTGAACGGGGGGTTCGTGCACACAGCCCAGCTTGGAGCGAACGACCTACACCGAACTGAGATA
CCTACAGCGTGAGCTATGAGAAAGCGCCACGCTTCCCGAAGGGAGAAAGGCGGACAGGTATCCGGTAAGC
GGCAGGGTCGGAACAGGAGAGCGCACGAGGGAGCTTCCAGGGGGAAACGCCTGGTATCTTTATAGTCCTG
TCGGGTTTCGCCACCTCTGACTTGAGCGTCGATTTTTGTGATGCTCGTCAGGGGGGCGGAGCCTATGGAA
AAACGCCAGCAACGCGGCCTTTTTACGGTTCCTGGCCTTTTGCTGGCCTTTTGCTCACATGTTCTTTCCT
GCGTTATCCCCTGATTCTGTGGATAACCGTATTACCGCCTTTGAGTGAGCTGATACCGCTCGCCGCAGCC
GAACGACCGAGCGCAGCGAGTCAGTGAGCGAGGAAGCGGAAGAGCGCCCAATACGCAAACCGCCTCTCCC
CGCGCGTTGGCCGATTCATTAATGCAGCTGGCACGACAGGTTTCCCGACTGGAAAGCGGGCAGTGAGCGC
AACGCAATTAATGTGAGTTAGCTCACTCATTAGGCACCCCAGGCTTTACACTTTATGCTTCCGGCTCGTA
TGTTGTGTGGAATTGTGAGCGGATAACAATTTCACACAGGAAACAGCTATGACCATGATTACGCCAAGCG
CGCAATTAACCCTCACTAAAGGGAACAAAAGCTGGAGCTGCAAGCTTAATGTAGTCTTATGCAATACTCT
TGTAGTCTTGCAACATGGTAACGATGAGTTAGCAACATGCCTTACAAGGAGAGAAAAAGCACCGTGCATG
CCGATTGGTGGAAGTAAGGTGGTACGATCGTGCCTTATTAGGAAGGCAACAGACGGGTCTGACATGGATT
GGACGAACCACTGAATTGCCGCATTGCAGAGATATTGTATTTAAGTGCCTAGCTCGATACATAAACGGGT
CTCTCTGGTTAGACCAGATCTGAGCCTGGGAGCTCTCTGGCTAACTAGGGAACCCACTGCTTAAGCCTCA
ATAAAGCTTGCCTTGAGTGCTTCAAGTAGTGTGTGCCCGTCTGTTGTGTGACTCTGGTAACTAGAGATCC
CTCAGACCCTTTTAGTCAGTGTGGAAAATCTCTAGCAGTGGCGCCCGAACAGGGACTTGAAAGCGAAAGG
GAAACCAGAGGAGCTCTCTCGACGCAGGACTCGGCTTGCTGAAGCGCGCACGGCAAGAGGCGAGGGGCGG
CGACTGGTGAGTACGCCAAAAATTTTGACTAGCGGAGGCTAGAAGGAGAGAGATGGGTGCGAGAGCGTCA
GTATTAAGCGGGGGAGAATTAGATCGCGATGGGAAAAAATTCGGTTAAGGCCAGGGGGAAAGAAAAAATA
TAAATTAAAACATATAGTATGGGCAAGCAGGGAGCTAGAACGATTCGCAGTTAATCCTGGCCTGTTAGAA
ACATCAGAAGGCTGTAGACAAATACTGGGACAGCTACAACCATCCCTTCAGACAGGATCAGAAGAACTTA
GATCATTATATAATACAGTAGCAACCCTCTATTGTGTGCATCAAAGGATAGAGATAAAAGACACCAAGGA
AGCTTTAGACAAGATAGAGGAAGAGCAAAACAAAAGTAAGACCACCGCACAGCAAGCGGCCGCTGATCTT
CAGACCTGGAGGAGGAGATATGAGGGACAATTGGAGAAGTGAATTATATAAATATAAAGTAGTAAAAATT
GAACCATTAGGAGTAGCACCCACCAAGGCAAAGAGAAGAGTGGTGCAGAGAGAAAAAAGAGCAGTGGGAA
TAGGAGCTTTGTTCCTTGGGTTCTTGGGAGCAGCAGGAAGCACTATGGGCGCAGCGTCAATGACGCTGAC
GGTACAGGCCAGACAATTATTGTCTGGTATAGTGCAGCAGCAGAACAATTTGCTGAGGGCTATTGAGGCG
CAACAGCATCTGTTGCAACTCACAGTCTGGGGCATCAAGCAGCTCCAGGCAAGAATCCTGGCTGTGGAAA
GATACCTAAAGGATCAACAGCTCCTGGGGATTTGGGGTTGCTCTGGAAAACTCATTTGCACCACTGCTGT
GCCTTGGAATGCTAGTTGGAGTAATAAATCTCTGGAACAGATTTGGAATCACACGACCTGGATGGAGTGG
GACAGAGAAATTAACAATTACACAAGCTTAATACACTCCTTAATTGAAGAATCGCAAAACCAGCAAGAAA
AGAATGAACAAGAATTATTGGAATTAGATAAATGGGCAAGTTTGTGGAATTGGTTTAACATAACAAATTG
GCTGTGGTATATAAAATTATTCATAATGATAGTAGGAGGCTTGGTAGGTTTAAGAATAGTTTTTGCTGTA
CTTTCTATAGTGAATAGAGTTAGGCAGGGATATTCACCATTATCGTTTCAGACCCACCTCCCAACCCCGA
GGGGACCCGACAGGCCCGAAGGAATAGAAGAAGAAGGTGGAGAGAGAGACAGAGACAGATCCATTCGATT
AGTGAACGGATCTCGACGGTATCGGTTAACTTTTAAAAGAAAAGGGGGGATTGGGGGGTACAGTGCAGGG
GAAAGAATAGTAGACATAATAGCAACAGACATACAAACTAAAGAATTACAAAAACAAATTACAAAATTCA
AAATTTTATCGATAAGCTTGGGAGTTCCGCGTTACATAACTTACGGTAAATGGCCCGCCTGGCTGACCGC
CCAACGACCCCCGCCCATTGACGTCAATAATGACGTATGTTCCCATAGTAACGCCAATAGGGACTTTCCA
TTGACGTCAATGGGTGGAGTATTTACGGTAAACTGCCCACTTGGCAGTACATCAAGTGTATCATATGCCA
AGTACGCCCCCTATTGACGTCAATGACGGTAAATGGCCCGCCTGGCATTATGCCCAGTACATGACCTTAT
GGGACTTTCCTACTTGGCAGTACATCTACGTATTAGTCATCGCTATTACCATGGTGATGCGGTTTTGGCA
GTACATCAATGGGCGTGGATAGCGGTTTGACTCACGGGGATTTCCAAGTCTCCACCCCATTGACGTCAAT
GGGAGTTTGTTTTGGCACCAAAATCAACGGGACTTTCCAAAATGTCGTAACAACTCCGCCCCATTGACGC
AAATGGGCGGTAGGCGTGTACGGTGGGAGGTCTATATAAGCAGAGCTCGTTTAGTGAACCGTCAGATCGC
CTGGAGACGCCATCCACGCTGTTTTGACCTCCATAGAAGACACCGACTCTAGTCCAGTGTGGTGGAATTC
TGCAGATATCAACAAGTTTGTACAAAAAAGCAGGCTCCACCATGAAGGGCCGAAAGCCTCGGGACCTGGA
ACTTCCACTTAGCCCAAGCCTGCTGGGTGGCCAGGGACCTGAACGGACTCCAGGATCAGGAACAAGCTCT
GGTCTTCAGGCACCGGGGCCAGCGCTTTCGCCCAGCAAGCGTAGCGGTCTCGAGGACCCAGCGACGCCAT
CGAAGAAGCCACGTACCCCATCGGTGTCGTCAAGGCTGGAGCGCCTGACCCTCCAGTCCAGCTTTCAATT
CCCATCCACTAGTATGGTGAGTGTGATTAAACCAGACATGAAGATCAAGCTGCGTATGGAAGGCGCTGTA
AATGGACACCCGTTCGCGATTGAAGGAGTTGGCCTTGGGAAGCCTTTCGAGGGAAAACAGAGTATGGACC
TTAAAGTCAAAGAAGGCGGACCTCTGCCTTTCGCCTATGACATCTTGACAACTGTGTTCTGTTACGGCAA
CAGGGTATTCGCCAAATACCCAGAAAATATAGTAGACTATTTCAAGCAGTCGTTTCCTGAGGGCTACTCT
TGGGAACGAAGCATGAATTACGAAGACGGGGGCATTTGTAACGCGACAAACGACATAACCCTGGATGGTG
ACTGTTATATCTATGAAATTCGATTTGATGGTGTGAACTTTCCTGCCAATGGTCCAGTTATGCAGAAGAG
GACTGTGAAATGGGAGCCATCCACTGAGAAATTGTATGTGCGTGATGGAGTGCTGAAGGGTGATGGTAAC
ATGGCTCTGTCGCTTGAAGGAGGTGGCCATTACCGATGTGACTTCAAAACTACTTATAAAGCTAAGAAGG
TTGTCCAGTTGCCAGACTATCACTTTGTGGACCACCACATTGAGATTAAAAGCCACGACAAAGATTACAG
TAATGTTAATCTGCATGAGCACGCCGAAGCGCATTCTGAGCTGCCGAGGCAGGCCAAGTAGGCGGCCGCA
CTCGAGATATCTAGACCCAGCTTTCTTGTACAAAGTGGTTGATATCCAGCACAGTGGCGGCCGCTCGACA
ATCAACCTCTGGATTACAAAATTTGTGAAAGATTGACTGGTATTCTTAACTATGTTGCTCCTTTTACGCT
ATGTGGATACGCTGCTTTAATGCCTTTGTATCATGCTATTGCTTCCCGTATGGCTTTCATTTTCTCCTCC
TTGTATAAATCCTGGTTGCTGTCTCTTTATGAGGAGTTGTGGCCCGTTGTCAGGCAACGTGGCGTGGTGT
GCACTGTGTTTGCTGACGCAACCCCCACTGGTTGGGGCATTGCCACCACCTGTCAGCTCCTTTCCGGGAC
TTTCGCTTTCCCCCTCCCTATTGCCACGGCGGAACTCATCGCCGCCTGCCTTGCCCGCTGCTGGACAGGG
GCTCGGCTGTTGGGCACTGACAATTCCGTGGTGTTGTCGGGGAAGCTGACGTCCTTTCCATGGCTGCTCG
CCTGTGTTGCCACCTGGATTCTGCGCGGGACGTCCTTCTGCTACGTCCCTTCGGCCCTCAATCCAGCGGA
CCTTCCTTCCCGCGGCCTGCTGCCGGCTCTGCGGCCTCTTCCGCGTCTTCGCCTTCGCCCTCAGACGAGT
CGGATCTCCCTTTGGGCCGCCTCCCCGCCTGGAATTCTACCGGGTAGGGGAGGCGCTTTTCCCAAGGCAG
TCTGGAGCATGCGCTTTAGCAGCCCCGCTGGGCACTTGGCGCTACACAAGTGGCCTCTGGCCTCGCACAC
ATTCCACATCCACCGGTAGGCGCCAACCGGCTCCGTTCTTTGGTGGCCCCTTCGCGCCACCTTCTACTCC
TCCCCTAGTCAGGAAGTTCCCCCCCGCCCCGCAGCTCGCGTCGTGCAGGACGTGACAAATGGAAGTAGCA
CGTCTCACTAGTCTCGTGCAGATGGACAGCACCGCTGAGCAATGGAAGCGGGTAGGCCTTTGGGGCAGCG
GCCAATAGCAGCTTTGCTCCTTCGCTTTCTGGGCTCAGAGGCTGGGAAGGGGTGGGTCCGGGGGCGGGCT
CAGGGGCGGGCTCAGGGGCGGGGCGGGCGCCCGAAGGTCCTCCGGAGGCCCGGCATTCTGCACGCTTCAA
AAGCGCACGTCTGCCGCGCTGTTCTCCTCTTCCTCATCTCCGGGCCTTTCGACCTGCAGCCCAAGCTTAC
CATGACCGAGTACAAGCCCACGGTGCGCCTCGCCACCCGCGACGACGTCCCCAGGGCCGTACGCACCCTC
GCCGCCGCGTTCGCCGACTACCCCGCCACGCGCCACACCGTCGATCCGGACCGCCACATCGAGCGGGTCA
CCGAGCTGCAAGAACTCTTCCTCACGCGCGTCGGGCTCGACATCGGCAAGGTGTGGGTCGCGGACGACGG
CGCCGCGGTGGCGGTCTGGACCACGCCGGAGAGCGTCGAAGCGGGGGCGGTGTTCGCCGAGATCGGCCCG
CGCATGGCCGAGTTGAGCGGTTCCCGGCTGGCCGCGCAGCAACAGATGGAAGGCCTCCTGGCGCCGCACC
GGCCCAAGGAGCCCGCGTGGTTCCTGGCCACCGTCGGCGTCTCGCCCGACCACCAGGGCAAGGGTCTGGG
CAGCGCCGTCGTGCTCCCCGGAGTGGAGGCGGCCGAGCGCGCCGGGGTGCCCGCCTTCCTGGAGACCTCC
GCGCCCCGCAACCTCCCCTTCTACGAGCGGCTCGGCTTCACCGTCACCGCCGACGTCGAGGTGCCCGAAG
GACCGCGCACCTGGTGCATGACCCGCAAGCCCGGTGCCTGACGCCCGCCCCACGACCCGCAGCGCCCGAC
CGAAAGGAGCGCACGACCCCATGCATCTCGAGGGCCCGGTACCTTTAAGACCAATGACTTACAAGGCAGC
TGTAGATCTTAGCCACTTTTTAAAAGAAAAGGGGGGACTGGAAGGGCTAGCTCACTCCCAACGAAGACAA
GATCTGCTTTTTGCTTGTACTGGGTCTCTCTGGTTAGACCAGATCTGAGCCTGGGAGCTCTCTGGCTAAC
TAGGGAACCCACTGCTTAAGCCTCAATAAAGCTTGCCTTGAGTGCTTCAAGTAGTGTGTGCCCGTCTGTT
GTGTGACTCTGGTAACTAGAGATCCCTCAGACCCTTTTAGTCAGTGTGGAAAATCTCTAGCAGTAGTAGT
TCATGTCATCTTATTATTCAGTATTTATAACTTGCAAAGAAATGAATATCAGAGAGTGAGAGGAACTTGT
TTATTGCAGCTTATAATGGTTACAAATAAAGCAATAGCATCACAAATTTCACAAATAAAGCATTTTTTTC
ACTGCATTCTAGTTGTGGTTTGTCCAAACTCATCAATGTATCTTATCATGTCTGGCTCTAGCTATCCCGC
CCCTAACTCCGCCCATCCCGCCCCTAACTCCGCCCAGTTCCGCCCATTCTCCGCCCCATGGCTGACTAAT
TTTTTTTATTTATGCAGAGGCCGAGGCCGCCTCGGCCTCTGAGCTATTCCAGAAGTAGTGAGGAGGCTTT
TTTGGAGGCCTAGGGACGTACCCAATTCGCCCTATAGTGAGTCGTATTACGCGCGCTCACTGGCCGTCGT
TTTACAACGTCGTGACTGGGAAAACCCTGGCGTTACCCAACTTAATCGCCTTGCAGCACATCCCCCTTTC
GCCAGCTGGCGTAATAGCGAAGAGGCCCGCACCGATCGCCCTTCCCAACAGTTGCGCAGCCTGAATGGCG
AATGGG
[124 nt withheld, positions 8477-8600]
C
[91 nt withheld, positions 8602-8692]
A
[49 nt withheld, positions 8694-8742]
CCTTTGACGTTGGAGTCCACGTTCTTT
[37 nt withheld, positions 8770-8806]
ACCCTATCTCGGTCTATTCTTTTGATTTATAAGGGATTTTGCCGATTTCGGCCTATTGGTTAAAAAATGA
GCTGATTTAACAAAAATTTAACGCGAATTTTAACAAAATATTAACGCTTACAATT
